Addgene plasmid #81061: N174-MCS
Purpose: (Empty Backbone) Lentiviral vector for constitutive gene expression.
Depositing lab: Adam Karpf. Depositing organization: University of Nebraska Medical Center.
Backbone
  Vector backbone: N174
  Backbone manufacturer: Homemade
  Backbone size (bp): 8861
  Modifications to backbone: Ligated an annealed oligo to introduce a multiple cloning site.
  Vector type: Mammalian Expression, Lentiviral
  Promoter: EF-1α
  Selectable markers: Neomycin (select with G418)
Growth in bacteria
  Bacterial resistance: Ampicillin, 100 μg/mL
  Growth temperature: 37°C
  Growth strain: NEB Stable
  Copy number: High Copy
Gene/Insert
  Cloning method: Restriction Enzyme
  Sequencing primers: 5′ GGCACTTGATGTAATTCTCCTTG; 3′ GTGGATGTGGAATGTGTGCGA
Terms and licenses: Academic/Nonprofit Terms; Industry Terms: Not Available to Industry
How to cite: N174-MCS was a gift from Adam Karpf (Addgene plasmid # 81061 ; http://n2t.net/addgene:81061 ; RRID:Addgene_81061)
