[The description below was written by a language model from this plasmid's Addgene catalogue record and pLannotate feature annotations shown in this document.]
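Description:
N174-MCS is an empty HIV-1-based lentiviral backbone for constitutive transgene expression in mammalian cells. It was made from a homemade vector, N174, by ligating in an annealed oligonucleotide that supplies a multiple cloning site for restriction-enzyme insertion of a gene of interest. In bacteria it is maintained through a high-copy ColE1/pUC-type origin and an ampicillin resistance gene (β-lactamase with its own promoter). Remnants of a lac promoter/operator region and an SV40 polyadenylation signal also sit in the plasmid backbone outside the viral unit. The catalogue lists the backbone at 8,861 bp, whereas the sequenced record annotated here is 8,814 nt.

The transfer cassette is bounded by two HIV-1 LTR elements, both annotated as truncated LTRs and each preceded by a nef fragment. Between them lie the Ψ packaging signal with an adjoining gag fragment, the Rev response element for Rev-dependent nuclear export of the genomic RNA, and the cPPT/CTS, which aids nuclear import of the reverse-transcribed genome. Expression of an inserted gene is driven by the human EF-1α core promoter together with its intron A. The cloning site itself is not annotated, but the short gap between this intron and the next promoter is the likely position. Downstream, a mouse PGK promoter independently drives NeoR/KanR, allowing G418 selection of transduced cells. A WPRE follows to enhance transcript stability and expression. No viral structural or enzymatic genes are intact, so packaging functions must be supplied in trans. The vector is suited to generating stable, G418-selected cell populations that constitutively express a cloned gene.
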