Features (pLannotate 1.2.2; 22 found; start..end, strand, type, name):
    377..634     +  LTR            5' LTR (truncated): truncated 5' long terminal repeat (LTR) from HIV-1
    681..806     +  misc_feature   HIV-1 Ψ: packaging signal of human immunodeficiency virus type 1
    790..1128    +  CDS            HIV-1 gag (fragment): gag protein from human immunodeficiency virus 1; gag
   1303..1536    +  misc_feature   RRE: The Rev response element (RRE) of HIV-1 allows for Rev-dependent mRNA export from the nucleus to the cytoplasm.
   1913..2013    +  CDS            Rev (fragment): human immunodeficiency virus 1 (HIV-1) Rev protein; rev; enhances nuclear export of unspliced and incompletely spliced viral mRNAs
   2028..2143    +  misc_feature   cPPT/CTS: central polypurine tract and central termination sequence of HIV-1 (lacking the first T)
   2221..2432    +  promoter       EF-1α core promoter: core promoter for human elongation factor EF-1α
   2433..3371    +  intron         EF-1α intron A: intron upstream of the start codon of human EF-1α
   3439..3938    +  promoter       PGK promoter: mouse phosphoglycerate kinase 1 promoter
   3965..4759    +  CDS            NeoR/KanR: aminoglycoside phosphotransferase from Tn5; aph(3')-II (or nptII); confers resistance to neomycin, kanamycin, and G418 (Geneticin®)
   4783..5371    +  misc_feature   WPRE: woodchuck hepatitis virus posttranscriptional regulatory element
   5388..5906    +  CDS            nef (fragment): NEF_HV1BR - Experimental evidence at protein level: Swiss-Prot protein existence level 1. Extracellular Nef protein targets CD4(+) T-lymphocytes for apoptosis by interacting with CXCR4 surface receptors (PubMed:14990729). From Human immunodeficiency virus type 1 group M subtype B (isolate BRU/LAI) (HIV-1).
   5954..6211    +  LTR            5' LTR (truncated): truncated 5' long terminal repeat (LTR) from HIV-1
   6363..6379    -  protein_bind   lac operator: The lac repressor binds to the lac operator to inhibit transcription in E. coli. This inhibition can be relieved by adding lactose or isopropyl-β-D-thiogalactopyranoside (IPTG). lac repressor encoded by lacI
   6387..6417    -  promoter       lac promoter: promoter for the E. coli lac operon
   6432..6453    -  protein_bind   CAP binding site: CAP binding activates transcription in the presence of cAMP. E. coli catabolite activator protein
   6466..6558    -  CDS            lacI (fragment): lac repressor; lacI; The lac repressor binds to the lac operator to inhibit transcription in E. coli. This inhibition can be relieved by adding lactose or isopropyl-β-D-thiogalactopyranoside (IPTG).
   6741..7329    -  rep_origin     ori: high-copy-number ColE1/pMB1/pBR322/pUC origin of replication
   7500..8360    -  CDS            AmpR: β-lactamase; bla; confers resistance to ampicillin, carbenicillin, and related antibiotics
   8361..8465    -  promoter       AmpR promoter: bla
   8513..8647    +  polyA_signal   SV40 poly(A) signal: SV40 polyadenylation signal
   8814..329     +  CDS            nef (fragment) (across the origin): NEF_HV1BR - Experimental evidence at protein level: Swiss-Prot protein existence level 1. Extracellular Nef protein targets CD4(+) T-lymphocytes for apoptosis by interacting with CXCR4 surface receptors (PubMed:14990729). From Human immunodeficiency virus type 1 group M subtype B (isolate BRU/LAI) (HIV-1).
>Addgene plasmid #81061 | N174-MCS | addgene full sequence | sequence record 359456 | Addgene NGS Result
TGGAAGGGCTAATTCACTCCCAAAGAAGACAAGATATCCTTGATCTGTGGATCTACCACACACAAGGCTA
CTTCCCTGATTAGCAGAACTACACACCAGGGCCAGGGGTCAGATATCCACTGACCTTTGGATGGTGCTAC
AAGCTAGTACCAGTTGAGCCAGATAAGGTAGAAGAGGCCAATAAAGGAGAGAACACCAGCTTGTTACACC
CTGTGAGCCTGCATGGGATGGATGACCCGGAGAGAGAAGTGTTAGAGTGGAGGTTTGACAGCCGCCTAGC
ATTTCATCACGTGGCCCGAGAGCTGCATCCGGAGTACTTCAAGAACTGCTGATATCGAGCTTGCTACAAG
GGACTTTCCGCTGGGGACTTTCCAGGGAGGCGTGGCCTGGGCGGGACTGGGGAGTGGCGAGCCCTCAGAT
CCTGCATATAAGCAGCTGCTTTTTGCCTGTACTGGGTCTCTCTGGTTAGACCAGATCTGAGCCTGGGAGC
TCTCTGGCTAACTAGGGAACCCACTGCTTAAGCCTCAATAAAGCTTGCCTTGAGTGCTTCAAGTAGTGTG
TGCCCGTCTGTTGTGTGACTCTGGTAACTAGAGATCCCTCAGACCCTTTTAGTCAGTGTGGAAAATCTCT
AGCAGTGGCGCCCGAACAGGGACTTGAAAGCGAAAGGGAAACCAGAGGAGCTCTCTCGACGCAGGACTCG
GCTTGCTGAAGCGCGCACGGCAAGAGGCGAGGGGCGGCGACTGGTGAGTACGCCAAAAATTTTGACTAGC
GGAGGCTAGAAGGAGAGAGATGGGTGCGAGAGCGTCAGTATTAAGCGGGGGAGAATTAGATCGCGATGGG
AAAAAATTCGGTTAAGGCCAGGGGGAAAGAAAAAATATAAATTAAAACATATAGTATGGGCAAGCAGGGA
GCTAGAACGATTCGCAGTTAATCCTGGCCTGTTAGAAACATCAGAAGGCTGTAGACAAATACTGGGACAG
CTACAACCATCCCTTCAGACAGGATCAGAAGAACTTAGATCATTATATAATACAGTAGCAACCCTCTATT
GTGTGCATCAAAGGATAGAGATAAAAGACACCAAGGAAGCTTTAGACAAGATAGAGGAAGAGCAAAACAA
AAGTAAGACCACCGCACAGCAAGCGGCCGGCCGCTGATCTTCAGACCTGGAGGAGGAGATATGAGGGACA
ATTGGAGAAGTGAATTATATAAATATAAAGTAGTAAAAATTGAACCATTAGGAGTAGCACCCACCAAGGC
AAAGAGAAGAGTGGTGCAGAGAGAAAAAAGAGCAGTGGGAATAGGAGCTTTGTTCCTTGGGTTCTTGGGA
GCAGCAGGAAGCACTATGGGCGCAGCGTCAATGACGCTGACGGTACAGGCCAGACAATTATTGTCTGGTA
TAGTGCAGCAGCAGAACAATTTGCTGAGGGCTATTGAGGCGCAACAGCATCTGTTGCAACTCACAGTCTG
GGGCATCAAGCAGCTCCAGGCAAGAATCCTGGCTGTGGAAAGATACCTAAAGGATCAACAGCTCCTGGGG
ATTTGGGGTTGCTCTGGAAAACTCATTTGCACCACTGCTGTGCCTTGGAATGCTAGTTGGAGTAATAAAT
CTCTGGAACAGATTTGGAATCACACGACCTGGATGGAGTGGGACAGAGAAATTAACAATTACACAAGCTT
AATACACTCCTTAATTGAAGAATCGCAAAACCAGCAAGAAAAGAATGAACAAGAATTATTGGAATTAGAT
AAATGGGCAAGTTTGTGGAATTGGTTTAACATAACAAATTGGCTGTGGTATATAAAATTATTCATAATGA
TAGTAGGAGGCTTGGTAGGTTTAAGAATAGTTTTTGCTGTACTTTCTATAGTGAATAGAGTTAGGCAGGG
ATATTCACCATTATCGTTTCAGACCCACCTCCCAACCCCGAGGGGACCCGACAGGCCCGAAGGAATAGAA
GAAGAAGGTGGAGAGAGAGACAGAGACAGATCCATTCGATTAGTGAACGGATCTCGACGGTATCGCCTTT
AAAAGAAAAGGGGGGATTGGGGGGTACAGTGCAGGGGAAAGAATAGTAGACATAATAGCAACAGACATAC
AAACTAAAGAATTACAAAAACAAATTACAAAAATTCAAAATTTTCGGGTTTATTACAGGGACAGCAGAGA
TCCAGTTTATCGATGAGGCCCTTTCGTCTTCACTCGAGGTGCCCGTCAGTGGGCAGAGCGCACATCGCCC
ACAGTCCCCGAGAAGTTGGGGGGAGGGGTCGGCAATTGAACCGGTGCCTAGAGAAGGTGGCGCGGGGTAA
ACTGGGAAAGTGATGTCGTGTACTGGCTCCGCCTTTTTCCCGAGGGTGGGGGAGAACCGTATATAAGTGC
AGTAGTCGCCGTGAACGTTCTTTTTCGCAACGGGTTTGCCGCCAGAACACAGGTAAGTGCCGTGTGTGGT
TCCCGCGGGCCTGGCCTCTTTACGGGTTATGGCCCTTGCGTGCCTTGAATTACTTCCACCTGGCTGCAGT
ACGTGATTCTTGATCCCGAGCTTCGGGTTGGAAGTGGGTGGGAGAGTTCGAGGCCTTGCGCTTAAGGAGC
CCCTTCGCCTCGTGCTTGAGTTGAGGCCTGGCCTGGGCGCTGGGGCCGCCGCGTGCGAATCTGGTGGCAC
CTTCGCGCCTGTCTCGCTGCTTTCGATAAGTCTCTAGCCATTTAAAATTTTTGATGACCTGCTGCGACGC
TTTTTTTCTGGCAAGATAGTCTTGTAAATGCGGGCCAAGATCTGCACACTGGTATTTCGGTTTTTGGGGC
CGCGGGCGGCGACGGGGCCCGTGCGTCCCAGCGCACATGTTCGGCGAGGCGGGGCCTGCGAGCGCGGCCA
CCGAGAATCGGACGGGGGTAGTCTCAAGCTGGCCGGCCTGCTCTGGTGCCTGGCCTCGCGCCGCCGTGTA
TCGCCCCGCCCTGGGCGGCAAGGCTGGCCCGGTCGGCACCAGTTGCGTGAGCGGAAAGATGGCCGCTTCC
CGGCCCTGCTGCAGGGAGCTCAAAATGGAGGACGCGGCGCTCGGGAGAGCGGGCGGGTGAGTCACCCACA
CAAAGGAAAAGGGCCTTTCCGTCCTCAGCCGTCGCTTCATGTGACTCCACGGAGTACCGGGCGCCGTCCA
GGCACCTCGATTAGTTCTCGAGCTTTTGGAGTACGTCGTCTTTAGGTTGGGGGGAGGGGTTTTATGCGAT
GGAGTTTCCCCACACTGAGTGGGTGGAGACTGAAGTTAGGCCAGCTTGGCACTTGATGTAATTCTCCTTG
GAATTTGCCCTTTTTGAGTTTGGATCTTGGTTCATTCTCAAGCCTCAGACAGTGGTTCAAAGTTTTTTTC
TTCCATTTCAGGTGTCGTGAGGATCGAATTCTTCGAAGCGGCCGCATGCATTGTACAACGCGTGGATCCA
ATTCTACCGGGTAGGGGAGGCGCTTTTCCCAAGGCAGTCTGGAGCATGCGCTTTAGCAGCCCCGCTGGGC
ACTTGGCGCTACACAAGTGGCCTCTGGCCTCGCACACATTCCACATCCACCGGTAGGCGCCAACCGGCTC
CGTTCTTTGGTGGCCCCTTCGCGCCACCTTCTACTCCTCCCCTAGTCAGGAAGTTCCCCCCCGCCCCGCA
GCTCGCGTCGTGCAGGACGTGACAAATGGAAGTAGCACGTCTCACTAGTCTCGTGCAGATGGACAGCACC
GCTGAGCAATGGAAGCGGGTAGGCCTTTGGGGCAGCGGCCAATAGCAGCTTTGCTCCTTCGCTTTCTGGG
CTCAGAGGCTGGGAAGGGGTGGGTCCGGGGGCGGGCTCAGGGGCGGGCTCAGGGGCGGGGCGGGCGCCCG
AAGGTCCTCCGGAGGCCCGGCATTCTGCACGCTTCAAAAGCGCACGTCTGCCGCGCTGTTCTCCTCTTCC
TCATCTCCGGGCCTTTCGACCTGCAGCCCAAGCTTCCTAGGACCATGATTGAACAAGATGGATTGCACGC
AGGTTCTCCGGCCGCTTGGGTGGAGAGGCTATTCGGCTATGACTGGGCACAACAGACAATCGGCTGCTCT
GATGCCGCCGTGTTCCGGCTGTCAGCGCAGGGGCGCCCGGTTCTTTTTGTCAAGACCGACCTGTCCGGTG
CCCTGAATGAACTGCAAGACGAGGCAGCGCGGCTATCGTGGCTGGCCACGACGGGCGTTCCTTGCGCAGC
TGTGCTCGACGTTGTCACTGAAGCGGGAAGGGACTGGCTGCTATTGGGCGAAGTGCCGGGGCAGGATCTC
CTGTCATCTCACCTTGCTCCTGCCGAGAAAGTATCCATCATGGCTGATGCAATGCGGCGGCTGCATACGC
TTGATCCGGCTACCTGCCCATTCGACCACCAAGCGAAACATCGCATCGAGCGAGCACGTACTCGGATGGA
AGCCGGTCTTGTCGATCAGGATGATCTGGACGAAGAGCATCAGGGGCTCGCGCCAGCCGAACTGTTCGCC
AGGCTCAAGGCGAGCATGCCCGACGGCGAGGATCTCGTCGTGACCCATGGCGATGCCTGCTTGCCGAATA
TCATGGTGGAAAATGGCCGCTTTTCTGGATTCATCGACTGTGGCCGGCTGGGTGTGGCGGACCGCTATCA
GGACATAGCGTTGGCTACCCGTGATATTGCTGAAGAGCTTGGCGGCGAATGGGCTGACCGCTTCCTCGTG
CTTTACGGTATCGCCGCTCCCGATTCGCAGCGCATCGCCTTCTATCGCCTTCTTGACGAGTTCTTCTGAC
CCGGGCGGGGCGCGTCTGGAACAATCAACCTCTGGATTACAAAATTTGTGAAAGATTGACTGGTATTCTT
AACTATGTTGCTCCTTTTACGCTATGTGGATACGCTGCTTTAATGCCTTTGTATCATGCTATTGCTTCCC
GTATGGCTTTCATTTTCTCCTCCTTGTATAAATCCTGGTTGCTGTCTCTTTATGAGGAGTTGTGGCCCGT
TGTCAGGCAACGTGGCGTGGTGTGCACTGTGTTTGCTGACGCAACCCCCACTGGTTGGGGCATTGCCACC
ACCTGTCAGCTCCTTTCCGGGACTTTCGCTTTCCCCCTCCCTATTGCCACGGCGGAACTCATCGCCGCCT
GCCTTGCCCGCTGCTGGACAGGGGCTCGGCTGTTGGGCACTGACAATTCCGTGGTGTTGTCGGGGAAGCT
GACGTCCTTTCCATGGCTGCTCGCCTGTGTTGCCACCTGGATTCTGCGCGGGACGTCCTTCTGCTACGTC
CCTTCGGCCCTCAATCCAGCGGACCTTCCTTCCCGCGGCCTGCTGCCGGCTCTGCGGCCTCTTCCGCGTC
TTCGCCTTCGCCCTCAGACGAGTCGGATCTCCCTTTGGGCCGCCTCCCCGCCTGGAATTAATTCTGCAGT
CGAGACCTAGAAAAACATGGAGCAATCACAAGTAGCAATACAGCAGCTACCAATGCTGATTGTGCCTGGC
TAGAAGCACAAGAGGAGGAGGAGGTGGGTTTTCCAGTCACACCTCAGGTACCTTTAAGACCAATGACTTA
CAAGGCAGCTGTAGATCTTAGCCACTTTTTAAAAGAAAAGAGGGGACTGGAAGGGCTAATTCACTCCCAA
CGAAGACAAGATATCCTTGATCTGTGGATCTACCACACACAAGGCTACTTCCCTGATTAGCAGAACTACA
CACCAGGGCCAGGGGTCAGATATCCACTGACCTTTGGATGGTGCTACAAGCTAGTACCAGTTGAGCCAGA
TAAGGTAGAAGAGGCCAATAAAGGAGAGAACACCAGCTTGTTACACCCTGTGAGCCTGCATGGGATGGAT
GACCCGGAGAGAGAAGTGTTAGAGTGGAGGTTTGACAGCCGCCTAGCATTTCATCACGTGGCCCGAGAGC
TGCATCCGGAGTACTTCAAGAACTGCTGATATCGAGCTTGCTACAAGGGACTTTCCGCTGGGGACTTTCC
AGGGAGGCGTGGCCTGGGCGGGACTGGGGAGTGGCGAGCCCTCAGATCCTGCATATAAGCAGCTGCTTTT
TGCCTGTACTGGGTCTCTCTGGTTAGACCAGATCTGAGCCTGGGAGCTCTCTGGCTAACTAGGGAACCCA
CTGCTTAAGCCTCAATAAAGCTTGCCTTGAGTGCTTCAAGTAGTGTGTGCCCGTCTGTTGTGTGACTCTG
GTAACTAGAGATCCCTCAGACCCTTTTAGTCAGTGTGGAAAATCTCTAGCAGTAGTAGTTCATGTCATCT
TATTATTCAGTATTTATAACTTGCAAAGAAATGAATATCAGAGAGTGAGAGGCCTTGACATTGCTAGCGT
TTACCGTCGACCTCTAGCTAGAGCTTGGCGTAATCATGGTCATAGCTGTTTCCTGTGTGAAATTGTTATC
CGCTCACAATTCCACACAACATACGAGCCGGAAGCATAAAGTGTAAAGCCTGGGGTGCCTAATGAGTGAG
CTAACTCACATTAATTGCGTTGCGCTCACTGCCCGCTTTCCAGTCGGGAAACCTGTCGTGCCAGCTGCAT
TAATGAATCGGCCAACGCGCGGGGAGAGGCGGTTTGCGTATTGGGCGCTCTTCCGCTTCCTCGCTCACTG
ACTCGCTGCGCTCGGTCGTTCGGCTGCGGCGAGCGGTATCAGCTCACTCAAAGGCGGTAATACGGTTATC
CACAGAATCAGGGGATAACGCAGGAAAGAACATGTGAGCAAAAGGCCAGCAAAAGGCCAGGAACCGTAAA
AAGGCCGCGTTGCTGGCGTTTTTCCATAGGCTCCGCCCCCCTGACGAGCATCACAAAAATCGACGCTCAA
GTCAGAGGTGGCGAAACCCGACAGGACTATAAAGATACCAGGCGTTTCCCCCTGGAAGCTCCCTCGTGCG
CTCTCCTGTTCCGACCCTGCCGCTTACCGGATACCTGTCCGCCTTTCTCCCTTCGGGAAGCGTGGCGCTT
TCTCATAGCTCACGCTGTAGGTATCTCAGTTCGGTGTAGGTCGTTCGCTCCAAGCTGGGCTGTGTGCACG
AACCCCCCGTTCAGCCCGACCGCTGCGCCTTATCCGGTAACTATCGTCTTGAGTCCAACCCGGTAAGACA
CGACTTATCGCCACTGGCAGCAGCCACTGGTAACAGGATTAGCAGAGCGAGGTATGTAGGCGGTGCTACA
GAGTTCTTGAAGTGGTGGCCTAACTACGGCTACACTAGAAGAACAGTATTTGGTATCTGCGCTCTGCTGA
AGCCAGTTACCTTCGGAAAAAGAGTTGGTAGCTCTTGATCCGGCAAACAAACCACCGCTGGTAGCGGTGG
TTTTTTTGTTTGCAAGCAGCAGATTACGCGCAGAAAAAAAGGATCTCAAGAAGATCCTTTGATCTTTTCT
ACGGGGTCTGACGCTCAGTGGAACGAAAACTCACGTTAAGGGATTTTGGTCATGAGATTATCAAAAAGGA
TCTTCACCTAGATCCTTTTAAATTAAAAATGAAGTTTTAAATCAATCTAAAGTATATATGAGTAAACTTG
GTCTGACAGTTACCAATGCTTAATCAGTGAGGCACCTATCTCAGCGATCTGTCTATTTCGTTCATCCATA
GTTGCCTGACTCCCCGTCGTGTAGATAACTACGATACGGGAGGGCTTACCATCTGGCCCCAGTGCTGCAA
TGATACCGCGAGACCCACGCTCACCGGCTCCAGATTTATCAGCAATAAACCAGCCAGCCGGAAGGGCCGA
GCGCAGAAGTGGTCCTGCAACTTTATCCGCCTCCATCCAGTCTATTAATTGTTGCCGGGAAGCTAGAGTA
AGTAGTTCGCCAGTTAATAGTTTGCGCAACGTTGTTGCCATTGCTACAGGCATCGTGGTGTCACGCTCGT
CGTTTGGTATGGCTTCATTCAGCTCCGGTTCCCAACGATCAAGGCGAGTTACATGATCCCCCATGTTGTG
CAAAAAAGCGGTTAGCTCCTTCGGTCCTCCGATCGTTGTCAGAAGTAAGTTGGCCGCAGTGTTATCACTC
ATGGTTATGGCAGCACTGCATAATTCTCTTACTGTCATGCCATCCGTAAGATGCTTTTCTGTGACTGGTG
AGTACTCAACCAAGTCATTCTGAGAATAGTGTATGCGGCGACCGAGTTGCTCTTGCCCGGCGTCAATACG
GGATAATACCGCGCCACATAGCAGAACTTTAAAAGTGCTCATCATTGGAAAACGTTCTTCGGGGCGAAAA
CTCTCAAGGATCTTACCGCTGTTGAGATCCAGTTCGATGTAACCCACTCGTGCACCCAACTGATCTTCAG
CATCTTTTACTTTCACCAGCGTTTCTGGGTGAGCAAAAACAGGAAGGCAAAATGCCGCAAAAAAGGGAAT
AAGGGCGACACGGAAATGTTGAATACTCATACTCTTCCTTTTTCAATATTATTGAAGCATTTATCAGGGT
TATTGTCTCATGAGCGGATACATATTTGAATGTATTTAGAAAAATAAACAAATAGGGGTTCCGCGCACAT
TTCCCCGAAAAGTGCCACCTGACGTCGACGGATCGGGAGATCAACTTGTTTATTGCAGCTTATAATGGTT
ACAAATAAAGCAATAGCATCACAAATTTCACAAATAAAGCATTTTTTTCACTGCATTCTAGTTGTGGTTT
GTCCAAACTCATCAATGTATCTTATCATGTCTGGATCAACTGGATAACTCAAGCTAACCAAAATCATCCC
AAACTTCCCACCCCATACCCTATTACCACTGCCAATTACCTGTGGTTTCATTTACTCTAAACCTGTGATT
CCTCTGAATTATTTTCATTTTAAAGAAATTGTATTTGTTAAATATGTACTACAAACTTAGTAGT
