>Addgene plasmid #81061 | N174-MCS | addgene partial sequence | sequence record 158180 | Neo-R 5'-GCCCAGTCATAGCCGAATAG-3'
GGCCGGAGAACCTGCGTGCAATCCATCTTGTTCAATCATGGTCCTAGGAAGCTTGGGCTGCAGGTCGAAA
GGCCCGGAGATGAGGAAGAGGAGAACAGCGCGGCAGACGTGCGCTTTTGAAGCGTGCAGAATGCCGGGCC
TCCGGAGGACCTTCGGGCGCCCGCCCCGCCCCTGAGCCCGCCCCTGAGCCCGCCCCCGGACCCACCCCTT
CCCAGCCTCTGAGCCCAGAAAGCGAAGGAGCAAAGCTGCTATTGGCCGCTGCCCCAAAGGCCTACCCGCT
TCCATTGCTCAGCGGTGCTGTCCATCTGCACGAGACTAGTGAGACGTGCTACTTCCATTTGTCACGTCCT
GCACGACGCGAGCTGCGGGGCGGGGGGGAACTTCCTGACTAGGGGAGGAGTAGAAGGTGGCGCGAAGGGG
CCACCAAAGAACGGAGCCGGTTGGCGCCTACCGGTGGATGTGGAATGTGTGC
