>Addgene plasmid #81061 | N174-MCS | addgene partial sequence | sequence record 158181 | WPRE-R 5'-CATAGCGTAAAAGGAGCAACA-3'
TCAATCTTTCACAAATTTTGTAATCCAGAGGTTGATTGTTCCAGACGCGCCCCGCCCGGGTCAGAAGAAC
TCGTCAAGAAGGCGATAGAAGGCGATGCGCTGCGAATCGGGAGCGGCGATACCGTAAAGCACGAGGAAGC
GGTCAGCCCATTCGCCGCCAAGCTCTTCAGCAATATCACGGGTAGCCAACGCTATGTCCTGATAGCGGTC
CGCCACACCCAGCCGGCCACAGTCGATGAATCCAGAAAAGCGGCCATTTTCCACCATGATATTCGGCAAG
CAGGCATCGCCATGGGTCACGACGAGATCCTCGCCGTCGGGCATGCTCGCCTTGAGCCTGGCGAACAGTT
CGGCTGGCGCGAGCCCCTGATGCTCTTCGTCCAGATCATCCTGATCGACAAGACCGGCTTCCATCCGAGT
ACGTGCTCGCTCGATGCGATGTTTCGCTTGGTGGTCGAATGGGCAGGTAGCCGGATCAAGCGTATGCAGC
CGCCGCATTGCATCAGCCATGATGGATACTTTCTCGGCAGGAGCAAGGTGAGATGACAGGAGATCCTGCC
CCGGCACTTCGCCCAATAGCAGCCAGTCCCTTCCCGCTTCAGTGACAACGTCGAGCACAGCTGCGCAAGG
AACGCCCGTCGTGGCCAGCCACGATAGCCGCGCTGCCTCGTCTTGCAGTTCATTCAGGGCACCGGACAGG
TCGGTCTTGACAAAAAGAACCGGGCGCCCCTGCGCTGACAGCCGGAACACGGCGGCATCAGAGCAGCCGA
TTGTCTGTTGTGCCCAGTCATAGCCGAATAGCCTCTCCACCCAAGCGGCCGGAGAACCTGCGTGCAATCC
ATCTTGTTCAATCATGGTCCTAGGAAGCTTGGGCTGCAGGTCGAAAGGCCCGGAGATGAGGAAGAGGAGA
ACAGCGCG
