>Addgene plasmid #81061 | N174-MCS | addgene partial sequence | sequence record 158777 | PGK-A3 5'-GGCGCCTACCGGTGGATGTGGAATGTGTG-3'
GAGGCCACTTGTGTAGCGCCAAGTGCCCAGCGGGGCTGCTAAAGCGCATGCTCCAGACTGCCTTGGGAAA
AGCGCCTCCCCTACCCGGTAGAATTGGATCCACGCGTTGTACAATGCATGCGGCCGCTTCGAAGAATTCG
ATCCTCACGACACCTGAAATGGAAGAAAAAAACTTTGAACCACTGTCTGAGGCTTGAGAATGAACCAAGA
TCCAAACTCAAAAAGGGCAAATTCCAAGGAGAATTACATCAAGTGCCAAGCTGGCCTAACTTCAGTCTCC
ACCCACTCAGTGTGGGGAAACTCCATCGCATAAAACCCCTCCCCCCAACCTAAAGACGACGTACTCCAAA
AGCTCGAGAACTAATCGAGGTGCCTGGACGGCGCCCGGTACTCCGTGGAGTCACATGAAGCGACGGCTGA
GGACGGAAAGGCCCTTTTCCTTTGTGTGGGTGACTCACCCGCCCGCTCTCCCGAGCGCCGCGTCCTCCAT
TTTGAGCTCCCTGCAGCAGGGCCGGGAAGCGGCCATCTTTCCGCTCACGCAACTGGTGCCGACCGGGCCA
GCCTTGCCGCCCAGGGCGGGGCGATACACGGCGGCGCGAGGCCAGGCACC
